Addgene plasmid #161487: THI VP64 pGAP T-
Purpose: Non targeting control for CRISPR/RNA scaffold based transcription regulation in Pichia pastoris BB3rN_pTEF2_dCAS9(3xFLAG_SV40NLS)_pPOR1_MS2bind_VP64_SV40NLS_pGAP_THI11_T-_gRNA_MS2
Depositing lab: Brigitte Gasser & Diethard Mattanovich. Depositing organization: Austrian Centre of Industrial Biotechnology. Publication: Fine-Tuning of Transcription in Pichia pastoris Using dCas9 and RNA Scaffolds. Baumschabl M, Prielhofer R, Mattanovich D, Steiger MG. ACS Synth Biol. 2020 Dec 18;9(12):3202-3209. doi: 10.1021/acssynbio.0c00214. Epub 2020 Nov 12. PubMed 33180466.
Backbone
  Vector backbone: Addgene#98552 BB3rN_AD
  Backbone size w/o insert (bp): 3000
  Total vector size (bp): 10847
  Vector type: Yeast Expression
Growth in bacteria
  Bacterial resistance: Nourseothricin (clonNat), 50 μg/mL
  Growth temperature: 37°C
  Growth strain: DH5alpha
  Copy number: High Copy
Gene/Insert 1
  Gene/Insert name: dCAS9
  Promoter: pTEF2
  Cloning method: Unknown
  Sequencing primers: 5′ gaggtatgtaggcggtgcta; 3′ GTACTGTGTCGTGAAGGC
Gene/Insert 2
  Gene/Insert name: MS2-VP64
  Promoter: pPOR1
  Cloning method: Unknown
  Sequencing primers: 5′ GCCTTCACGACACAGTAC; 3′ GACAGTGGAGGAAAATAATGTGC
Gene/Insert 3
  Gene/Insert name: gRNA (Non targeting control NTC)
  Promoter: pGAP
  Cloning method: Unknown
  Sequencing primers: 5′ GCACATTATTTTCCTCCACTGTC; 3′ ttatatttctctacaggggc
Terms and licenses: Academic/Nonprofit Terms; Industry Terms: Not Available to Industry
How to cite: THI VP64 pGAP T- was a gift from Brigitte Gasser & Diethard Mattanovich (Addgene plasmid # 161487 ; http://n2t.net/addgene:161487 ; RRID:Addgene_161487)
