[The description below was written by a language model from this plasmid's Addgene catalogue record and pLannotate feature annotations shown in this document.]
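Description:
THI VP64 pGAP T- is a 10.8 kb yeast expression plasmid for Pichia pastoris, built on the BB3rN_AD backbone (about 3 kb). It serves as the non-targeting control in a system that regulates transcription using dCas9 and RNA scaffolds. It replicates in E. coli from a high-copy ColE1/pUC-type origin. Selection relies on a nourseothricin acetyltransferase gene flanked by the Ashbya gossypii TEF promoter and terminator, and the record lists nourseothricin as the bacterial selection as well. No yeast replication origin is annotated, and the record does not say how the plasmid is maintained or integrated in Pichia.

The payload consists of three expression units. The first is dCas9 from Streptococcus pyogenes, driven by the pTEF2 promoter, with an N-terminal 3xFLAG tag and an SV40 NLS according to the construct name. The feature table labels this gene simply as Cas9. The second unit uses the pPOR1 promoter to express the bacteriophage MS2 coat protein fused to the VP64 activation domain (tandem VP16 minimal activation repeats) and an SV40 NLS. The third uses the Pichia GAP promoter, a Pol II promoter, to transcribe the guide RNA. A hammerhead ribozyme fragment is annotated upstream of the guide, an arrangement typically used to trim a Pol II transcript to a defined guide 5′ end. The S. pyogenes gRNA scaffold is followed by an MS2 stem loop, which recruits the MS2–VP64 fusion to wherever dCas9 is bound.

In this plasmid the guide is a non-targeting control, so the complex should not be directed to the promoter under study. The name suggests it belongs to a THI11-related construct series, and it provides the baseline for comparison with targeting versions. A short annotated match to S. cerevisiae MEP1 lies between the dCas9 and MS2 units and is probably a similarity hit within regulatory sequence.
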