Features (pLannotate 1.2.2; 14 found; start..end, strand, type, name):
     62..650     -  rep_origin     ori: high-copy-number ColE1/pMB1/pBR322/pUC origin of replication
   1303..1368    +  CDS            3xFLAG: three tandem FLAG® epitope tags, followed by an enterokinase cleavage site
   1372..5475    +  CDS            Cas9: Cas9 (Csn1) endonuclease from the Streptococcus pyogenes Type II CRISPR/Cas system generates RNA-guided double strand breaks in DNA
   5997..6284    +  CDS            MEP1 (fragment): MEP1_YEAST - Also known as AMT1. Experimental evidence at protein level: Swiss-Prot protein existence level 1. Transporter for ammonium (both charged and uncharged NH3 and NH4) to use as a nitrogen source. Can also transport methylamine. The affinity of MEP1 is about twenty times lower than that of MEP2. MEP3 has the lowest affinity. From Saccharomyces cerevisiae (strain ATCC 204508 / S288c) (Baker's yeast).
   6726..7115    +  CDS            CAPSD_BPMS2: Experimental evidence at protein level: Swiss-Prot protein existence level 1. Acts as a translational repressor of viral replicase synthesis late in infection. This latter function is the result of capsid protein interaction with an RNA hairpin which contains the replicase ribosome-binding site. From Escherichia phage MS2 (Bacteriophage MS2).
   7134..7160    +  CDS            VP48 (fragment): 3 tandem repeats of the minimal activation domain of herpes simplex virus VP16 (Cheng et al., 2013)
   7218..7243    +  CDS            VP160 (fragment): 10 tandem repeats of the minimal activation domain of herpes simplex virus VP16 (Cheng et al., 2013)
   7478..7954    +  promoter       GAP promoter: promoter for Pichia pastoris glyceraldehyde-3-phosphate dehydrogenase
   7973..7996    +  misc_RNA       sTRSV HHRz (fragment): hammerhead ribozyme from the tobacco ringspot virus satellite RNA (Khvorova et al., 2003)
   8030..8105    +  misc_RNA       gRNA scaffold: guide RNA scaffold for the Streptococcus pyogenes CRISPR/Cas9 system
   8110..8128    +  misc_RNA       MS2 stem loop: stem loop that binds the bacteriophage MS2 coat protein
   8715..9058    +  promoter       TEF promoter: Ashbya gossypii TEF promoter
   9065..9629    +  CDS            NrsR (fragment): nourseothricin acetyltransferase; Streptomyces noursei nat1; confers resistance to nourseothricin
   9637..9834    +  terminator     TEF terminator: Ashbya gossypii TEF terminator
>Addgene plasmid #161487 | THI VP64 pGAP T- | addgene full sequence | sequence record 326158 | Addgene NGS Result
CGCTGTGAGCAAAAGGCCAGCAAAAGGCCAGGAACCGTAAAAAGGCCGCGTTGCTGGCGTTTTTCCATAG
GCTCCGCCCCCCTGACGAGCATCACAAAAATCGACGCTCAAGTCAGAGGTGGCGAAACCCGACAGGACTA
TAAAGATACCAGGCGTTTCCCCCTGGAAGCTCCCTCGTGCGCTCTCCTGTTCCGACCCTGCCGCTTACCG
GATACCTGTCCGCCTTTCTCCCTTCGGGAAGCGTGGCGCTTTCTCATAGCTCACGCTGTAGGTATCTCAG
TTCGGTGTAGGTCGTTCGCTCCAAGCTGGGCTGTGTGCACGAACCCCCCGTTCAGCCCGACCGCTGCGCC
TTATCCGGTAACTATCGTCTTGAGTCCAACCCGGTAAGACACGACTTATCGCCACTGGCAGCAGCCACTG
GTAACAGGATTAGCAGAGCGAGGTATGTAGGCGGTGCTACAGAGTTCTTGAAGTGGTGGCCTAACTACGG
CTACACTAGAAGAACAGTATTTGGTATCTGCGCTCTGCTGAAGCCAGTTACCTTCGGAAAAAGAGTTGGT
AGCTCTTGATCCGGCAAACAAACCACCGCTGGTAGCGGTGGTTTTTTTGTTTGCAAGCAGCAGATTACGC
GCAGAAAAAAAGGATCTCAAGAAGATCCTTTGATCTTTTCTACGGGGTGGAGCGCAAAAAACCCCGCCCC
TGACAGGGCGGGGTTTTTTCGCGATCGGAGCGGTACTACCATTGACACTACACATCCTTAATTCCAATCC
TGTCTGGCCTCCTTCACCTTTTAACCATCTTGCCCATTCCAACTCGTGTCAGATTGCGTATCAAGTGAAA
AAAAAAAAATTTTAAATCTTTAACCCAATCAGGTAATAACTGTCGCCTCTTTTATCTGCCGCACTGCATG
AGGTGTCCCCTTAGTGGGAAAGAGTACTGAGCCAACCCTGGAGGACAGCAAGGGAAAAATACCTACAACT
TGCTTCATAATGGTCGTAAAAACAATCCTTGTCGGATATAAGTGTTGTAGACTGTCCCTTATCCTCTGCG
ATGTTCTTCCTCTCAAAGTTTGCGATTTCTCTCTATCAGAATTGCCATCAAGAGACTCAGGACTAATTTC
GCAGTCCCACACGCACTCGTACATGATTGGCTGAAATTTCCCTAAAGAATTTCTTTTTCACGAAAATTTT
TTTTTTACACAAGATTTTCAGCAGATATAAAATGGAGAGCAGGACCTCCGCTGTGACTCTTCTTTTTTTT
CTTTTATTCTCACTACATACATTTTAGTTATTCGCCAACATGGACTACAAAGACCATGACGGTGATTATA
AAGATCATGACATCGATTACAAGGATGACGATGACAAGCTCATGGACAAGAAGTACTCCATTGGGCTCGC
TATCGGCACAAACAGCGTCGGCTGGGCCGTCATTACGGACGAGTACAAGGTGCCGAGCAAAAAATTCAAA
GTTCTGGGCAATACCGATCGCCACAGCATAAAGAAGAACCTCATTGGCGCCCTCCTGTTCGACTCCGGGG
AGACGGCCGAAGCCACGCGGCTCAAAAGAACAGCACGGCGCAGATATACCCGCAGAAAGAATCGGATCTG
CTACCTGCAGGAGATCTTTAGTAATGAGATGGCTAAGGTGGATGACTCTTTCTTCCATAGGCTGGAGGAG
TCCTTTTTGGTGGAGGAGGATAAAAAGCACGAGCGCCACCCAATCTTTGGCAATATCGTGGACGAGGTGG
CGTACCATGAAAAGTACCCAACCATATATCATCTGAGGAAGAAGCTTGTAGACAGTACTGATAAGGCTGA
CTTGCGGTTGATCTATCTCGCGCTGGCGCATATGATCAAATTTCGGGGACACTTCCTCATCGAGGGGGAC
CTGAACCCAGACAACAGCGATGTCGACAAACTCTTTATCCAACTGGTTCAGACTTACAATCAGCTTTTCG
AAGAGAACCCGATCAACGCATCCGGAGTTGACGCCAAAGCAATCCTGAGCGCTAGGCTGTCCAAATCCCG
GCGGCTCGAAAACCTCATCGCACAGCTCCCTGGGGAGAAGAAGAACGGCCTGTTTGGTAATCTTATCGCC
CTGTCACTCGGGCTGACCCCCAACTTTAAATCTAACTTCGACCTGGCCGAAGATGCCAAGCTTCAACTGA
GCAAAGACACCTACGATGATGATCTCGACAATCTGCTGGCCCAGATCGGCGACCAGTACGCAGACCTTTT
TTTGGCGGCAAAGAACCTGTCAGACGCCATTCTGCTGAGTGATATTCTGCGAGTGAACACGGAGATCACC
AAAGCTCCGCTGAGCGCTAGTATGATCAAGCGCTATGATGAGCACCACCAAGACTTGACTTTGCTGAAGG
CCCTTGTCAGACAGCAACTGCCTGAGAAGTACAAGGAAATTTTCTTCGATCAGTCTAAAAATGGCTACGC
CGGATACATTGACGGCGGAGCAAGCCAGGAGGAATTTTACAAATTTATTAAGCCCATCTTGGAAAAAATG
GACGGCACCGAGGAGCTGCTGGTAAAGCTTAACAGAGAAGATCTGTTGCGCAAACAGCGCACTTTCGACA
ATGGAAGCATCCCCCACCAGATTCACCTGGGCGAACTGCACGCTATCCTCAGGCGGCAAGAGGATTTCTA
CCCCTTTTTGAAAGATAACAGGGAAAAGATTGAGAAAATCCTCACATTTCGGATACCCTACTATGTAGGC
CCCCTCGCCCGGGGAAATTCCAGATTCGCGTGGATGACTCGCAAATCAGAAGAGACTATCACTCCCTGGA
ACTTCGAGGAAGTCGTGGATAAGGGGGCCTCTGCCCAGTCCTTCATCGAAAGGATGACTAACTTTGATAA
AAATCTGCCTAACGAAAAGGTGCTTCCTAAACACTCTCTGCTGTACGAGTACTTCACAGTTTATAACGAG
CTCACCAAGGTCAAATACGTCACAGAAGGGATGAGAAAGCCAGCATTCCTGTCTGGAGAGCAGAAGAAAG
CTATCGTGGACCTCCTCTTCAAGACGAACCGGAAAGTTACCGTGAAACAGCTCAAAGAGGACTATTTCAA
AAAGATTGAATGTTTCGACTCTGTTGAAATCAGCGGAGTGGAGGATCGCTTCAACGCATCCCTGGGAACG
TATCACGATCTCCTGAAAATCATTAAAGACAAGGACTTCCTGGACAATGAGGAGAACGAGGACATTCTTG
AGGACATTGTCCTCACCCTTACGTTGTTTGAAGATAGGGAGATGATTGAAGAACGCTTGAAAACTTACGC
TCATCTCTTCGACGACAAAGTCATGAAACAGCTCAAGAGGCGCCGATATACAGGATGGGGGCGGCTGTCA
AGAAAACTGATCAATGGGATCCGAGACAAGCAGAGTGGAAAGACAATCCTGGATTTTCTTAAGTCCGATG
GATTTGCCAACAGGAACTTCATGCAGTTGATCCATGATGACTCTCTCACCTTTAAGGAGGACATCCAGAA
AGCACAAGTTTCTGGCCAGGGGGACAGTCTGCACGAGCACATCGCTAATCTTGCAGGTAGCCCAGCTATC
AAAAAGGGAATACTGCAGACCGTTAAGGTCGTGGATGAACTCGTCAAAGTAATGGGAAGGCATAAGCCCG
AGAATATCGTTATCGAGATGGCCCGAGAGAACCAAACTACCCAGAAGGGACAGAAGAACAGTAGGGAAAG
GATGAAGAGGATTGAAGAGGGTATAAAAGAACTGGGGTCCCAAATCCTTAAGGAACACCCAGTTGAAAAC
ACCCAGCTTCAGAATGAGAAGCTCTACCTGTACTACCTGCAGAACGGCAGGGACATGTACGTGGATCAGG
AACTGGACATCAATCGGCTCTCCGACTACGACGTGGATGCCATCGTGCCCCAGTCTTTTCTCAAAGATGA
TTCTATTGATAATAAAGTGTTGACAAGATCCGATAAAAATAGAGGGAAGAGTGATAACGTCCCCTCAGAA
GAAGTTGTCAAGAAAATGAAAAATTATTGGCGGCAGCTGCTGAACGCCAAACTGATCACACAACGGAAGT
TCGATAATCTGACTAAGGCTGAACGAGGTGGCCTGTCTGAGTTGGATAAAGCCGGCTTCATCAAAAGGCA
GCTTGTTGAGACACGCCAGATCACCAAGCACGTGGCCCAAATTCTCGATTCACGCATGAACACCAAGTAC
GATGAAAATGACAAACTGATTCGAGAGGTGAAAGTTATTACTCTGAAGTCTAAGCTAGTCTCAGATTTCA
GAAAGGACTTTCAGTTTTATAAGGTGAGAGAGATCAACAATTACCACCATGCGCATGATGCCTACCTGAA
TGCAGTGGTAGGCACTGCACTTATCAAAAAATATCCCAAGCTTGAATCTGAATTTGTTTACGGAGACTAT
AAAGTGTACGATGTTAGGAAAATGATCGCAAAGTCTGAGCAGGAAATAGGCAAGGCCACCGCTAAGTACT
TCTTTTACAGCAATATTATGAATTTTTTCAAGACCGAGATTACACTGGCCAATGGAGAGATTCGGAAGCG
ACCACTTATCGAAACAAACGGAGAAACAGGAGAAATCGTGTGGGACAAGGGTAGGGATTTCGCGACAGTC
CGGAAGGTCCTGTCCATGCCGCAGGTGAACATCGTTAAAAAGACCGAAGTACAGACCGGAGGCTTCTCCA
AGGAAAGTATCCTCCCGAAAAGGAACAGCGACAAGCTGATCGCACGCAAAAAAGATTGGGACCCCAAGAA
ATACGGCGGATTCGATTCTCCTACAGTCGCTTACAGTGTACTGGTTGTGGCCAAAGTGGAGAAAGGGAAG
TCTAAAAAACTCAAAAGCGTCAAGGAACTGCTGGGCATCACAATCATGGAGCGATCAAGCTTCGAAAAAA
ACCCCATCGACTTTCTCGAGGCGAAAGGATATAAAGAGGTCAAAAAAGACCTCATCATTAAGCTTCCCAA
GTACTCTCTCTTTGAGCTTGAAAACGGCCGGAAACGAATGCTCGCTAGTGCGGGCGAGCTGCAGAAAGGT
AACGAGCTGGCACTGCCCTCTAAATACGTTAATTTCTTGTATCTGGCCAGCCACTATGAAAAGCTCAAAG
GGTCCCCCGAAGATAATGAGCAGAAGCAGCTGTTCGTGGAACAACACAAACACTACCTTGATGAGATCAT
CGAGCAAATAAGCGAATTCTCCAAAAGAGTGATCCTCGCCGACGCTAACCTCGATAAGGTGCTTTCTGCT
TACAATAAGCACAGGGATAAGCCCATCAGGGAGCAGGCAGAAAACATTATCCACTTGTTTACTCTGACCA
ACTTGGGCGCTCCTGCAGCCTTCAAGTACTTCGACACCACCATAGACAGAAAGCGGTACACCTCTACAAA
GGAGGTCCTGGACGCCACACTGATTCATCAGTCAATTACGGGGCTCTATGAAACAAGAATCGACCTCTCT
CAGCTCGGTGGAGACAGCAGGGCTGACCCCAAGAAGAAGAGGAAGGTGTGAGCTTTAGTCAAATATTAAT
CTATTTCACCTGTTCAAACTTTACTTAATGTACAAATGTGGTAGTTATTAGTTTTGCAACGGAACTTGTT
CCATAATCTGGTCCTCTGGGACAGCAAACTGTCTTTCACTAGTAGCGCCAGTTTCGGGAGTCCACACAGC
ATTAGTCACCGGTGCACCAGCACTAATCTCACGACCTTCTGGGTGTTTAAATGGGCAGTTAGGGTTGCGG
CATCCAGCTGCAAACTTACAATCCTCATCAATTGGATGAGTGAAAAAACAGTTTGGTCTGGTACAACTGT
TGCCTTCACGACACAGTACAGGAGTAGTTGCGTGACGTCTTGGGCACTTGTAATTACGGCATGATTTACC
AAATCGACATTGTTCCAAAGCCCTCTGTTGTTTTTGTTGTTTCTCTTCTTCGGTGATCTTGTGTTCAGGT
GATCGATGAGCCTTTGGACAGTCCGGATTAGAGCGCTCCGGGGAGCGCATTATTTGGGTCGGCTACTGTC
ATTGGTTATGATGGCCTTACCGAGCACGAAGGTGGTTGGATAGACCACAACTGGAAACAGTTGTACAAAC
AGATTGCATTCATTTTTGCTTGTATTGGATACTCGATGGCCATCACCGCTCTTATCTGTTTCATCCTCAA
CCGTATTCCATTTTTGCAACTGCGAGCTTCAGAAGAGGCTGAGGAGAAAGGTATGGATGAGGATCAGATT
GGAGAGTTCGCTTATGACTACGTGGAAGTACGTCGTGATTTTTTGGCTTGGGGATCAGGCCCAAACAATG
GCTTCAAGGAGCCGGAAGTTCTGGATCAGGTAGTTCCGGTTAATGATTTCAGCAGTGACCAGAATGTGAC
TAATCAGACCAACGAATCTGAGAAGCAGTAGAGTAAATATAGAGATGATATTTAGTGTATTCTAATGCTT
ATGTAATGTATTAAGCAAAAAGTTGTGTTTATGAGTTAGCATTTGTCTTAGCAAACATAAAATTATGTCG
ACATTTGCAACCCGCATGTCTAGTGTTTTTAGATCGATCTTCGATGTGTAGAATAATGCCTCCACGTGAT
GCCCCGCGATTTTGTTGGGTCGCAATGCCTCCAACATAAACCCATCACGTATAAAAAGCCCTCTTAACCC
TCCCCCCTGTTTCGTTTGCTTCATCACTTAACCTGAACTATCAACATGCCCAAAAAGAAAAGAAAAGTGG
GTAGTATGGCGTCTAACTTCACCCAGTTCGTTCTGGTTGACAACGGTGGTACCGGTGACGTTACCGTTGC
GCCGTCTAACTTCGCGAACGGTGTTGCGGAATGGATCTCTTCTAACTCTCGTTCTCAGGCGTACAAAGTT
ACCTGCTCTGTTCGTCAATCCTCCGCGCAGAACCGTAAATACACCATCAAAGTTGAAGTTCCGAAAGTTG
CGACCCAGACCGTTGGTGGTGTTGAACTGCCGGTTGCGGCGTGGCGTTCTTACCTGAACATGGAACTGAC
CATCCCGATCTTCGCGACCAACTCTGACTGCGAACTGATCGTTAAAGCGATGCAGGGTCTGCTGAAAGAC
GGTAACCCGATCCCGTCTGCGATCGCGGCGAACTCTGGTATCTACGGCTCCGGACGAGCCGATGCCCTTG
ACGATTTTGACTTGGACATGTTGGGTTCTGACGCTTTGGATGACTTTGATCTTGATATGCTTGGTTCCGA
CGCTCTAGATGATTTCGACTTGGATATGCTGGGATCCGATGCCTTGGACGATTTCGACTTGGATATGTTG
ATCAACTGAGCTTCTGTTTAATTCTGTAGGATAAACGAAATAACTGTATCTTTATAATCATCCTTAAGAT
AGCCCTGGACTCGTCAGACATTAGTTCGCGCACATTATTTTCCTCCACTGTCTGCAAACAGCCACACGGC
ATTTCCCTCTCTAGTTTCATTTATCAAAGTAGCACAACACGCTAATTGGAGGATCCTTTTTTGTAGAAAT
GTCTTGGTGTCCTCGTCCAATCAGGTAGCCATCTCTGAAATATCTGGCTCCGTTGCAACTCCGAACGACC
TGCTGGCAACGTAAAATTCTCCGGGGTAAAACTTAAATGTGGAGTAATGGAACCAGAAACGTCTCTTCCC
TTCTCTCTCCTTCCACCGCCCGTTACCGTCCCTAGGAAATTTTACTCTGCTGGAGAGCTTCTTCTACGGC
CCCCTTGCAGCAATGCTCTTCCCAGCATTACGTTGCGGGTAAAACGGAGGTCGTGTACCCGACCTAGCAG
CCCAGGGATGGAAAAGTCCCGGCCGTCGCTGGCAATAATAGCGGGCGGACGCATGTCATGAGATTATTGG
AAACCACCAGAATCGAATATAAAAGGCGAACACCTTTCCCAATTTTGGTTTCTCCTGACCCAAAGACTTT
AAATTTAATTTATTTGTCCCTATTTCAATCAATTGAACAACTATCAAAACACCATGTTTGGACTGATGAG
TCCGTGAGGACGAAACGAGTAAGCTCGTCTCCAAAGACTCCCTGTTTTCGTTTTAGAGCTAGAAATAGCA
AGTTAAAATAAGGCTAGTCCGTTATCAACTTGAAAAAGTGGCACCGAGTCGGTGCGCGCACATGAGGATC
ACCCATGTGCTTTTGGCCGGCATGGTCCCAGCCTCCTCGCTGGCGCCGGCTGGGCAACATGCTTCGGCAT
GGCGAATGGGACAGCTTTGGACTGCTTTTAGTGTACATCTGATAATATAGTACTACCACGTATGATAATG
TAGAGAATAGGCTTCCTTGTCGAGTGTGTTTGCAGTTTTCTTGAGTTTCAAGGTTTAAATGCTGGTATAT
TAGTTCATCGAAGGTTTCAGCCAATAGCACCTTAAATCAATCAAACTAATTCGACTCTTACGAAAGAGCC
TACTGTGTTTAGTATCGAAGTCGTTTACCTTTCATGTTGAATAGCTTCCTCTCTGACCCTAACATTTCAA
GATCCTCCTAAAGTTACCCGGATTGTGAAATTCTAATGATCCACCTGCCCAATGCATTTTTTCTTTATTC
AGTTTACCTTTTTTACCTAATATACGAGCTTGTTAAAGTAAGTGGCACTGCAATACTAGGCTTATTGTTG
ATATTATGATGAATCGTTTTCACAAACTTGATTTCCTGTGAACTCACCATGTACTAAGGAAAAAAACATG
CATCACCATCTGAATATTTGACCGCTAGCTCATGGACATGGAGGCCCAGAATACCCTCCTTGACAGTCTT
GACGTGCGCAGCTCAGGGGCATGATGTGACTGTCGCCCGTACATTTAGCCCATACATCCCCATGTATAAT
CATTTGCATCCATACATTTTGATGGCCGCACGGCGCGAAGCAAAAATTACGGCTCCTCGCTGCAGACCTG
CGAGCAGGGAAACGCTCCCCTCACAGACGCGTTGAATTGTCCCCACGCCGCGCCCCTGTAGAGAAATATA
AAAGGTTAGGATTTGCCACTGAGGTTCTTCTTTCATATACTTCCTTTTAAAATCTTGCTAGGATACAGTT
CTCACATCACATCCGAACATAAACAACCATGGGTACCACTCTTGACGACACGGCTTACCGGTACCGCACC
AGTGTCCCGGGGGACGCCGAGGCCATCGAGGCACTGGATGGGTCCTTCACCACCGACACCGTTTTTCGCG
TCACCGCCACCGGGGACGGCTTCACCCTGCGGGAGGTGCCGGTGGACCCGCCCCTGACCAAGGTGTTCCC
CGACGACGAATCGGACGACGAATCGGACGACGGGGAGGACGGCGACCCGGACTCCCGGACGTTCGTCGCG
TACGGGGACGACGGCGACCTGGCGGGCTTCGTGGTCGTCTCGTACTCCGGCTGGAACCGCCGGCTGACCG
TCGAGGACATCGAGGTCGCCCCGGAGCACCGGGGGCACGGGGTCGGGCGCGCGTTGATGGGGCTCGCGAC
GGAGTTCGCCCGCGAGCGGGGCGCCGGGCACCTCTGGCTGGAGGTCACCAACGTCAACGCACCGGCGATC
CACGCGTACCGGCGGATGGGGTTCACCCTCTGCGGCCTGGACACCGCCCTGTACGACGGCACCGCCTCGG
ACGGCGAGCAGGCGCTCTACATGAGCATGCCCTGCCCCTAATCAGTACTGACAATAAAAAGATTCTTGTT
TTCAAGAACTTGTCATTTGTATAGTTTTTTTATATTGTAGTTGTTCTATTTTAATCAAATGTTAGCGTGA
TTTATATTTTTTTTCGCCTCGACATCATCTGCCCAGATGCGAAGTTAAGTGCGCAGAAAGTAATATCATG
CGTCAATCGTATGTGAATGCTGGTCGCTATACTGGCTTCATACCCAGCATTGACCTTTGGTATGAGCATC
TGAAAAACAACCAGGTGTTGCAAAGTTAAACATCCTTCTTTGTTCATATAGAACCCACTATTCATGGTAC
TCCCCAATCGAATTTCACATTCTGGTTTTGAAATTACACACCACGTTAGCTTATAAGATTTCATATAACT
TATTGATATACGGTTTCCATTGTTCGAATAGTTGAGGTTGTATGTAATTCGATTGAAGGGGCCATTTTTG
TTTCCTACTTTTCCTGGGAGCTTATCCGATGCGCTTCAAAGCTGGAATTGTAAATATAGAGAAAAAGAAG
GATGTTGTTTTATTCTTGAAAGAGTATAATTTTACTTCTAGCAACTCTCCCACTTCGCTTGACTTCATTT
ATTTCTTGGGCACATAGGCGTAGTAATCTAGACCAACAGATAATTTGCCGGAATGATATAGCGATTGGAA
AATGAACTGAAATTTTTTGCTGTCTTTCAATTTGACGGGCAGTTCATCAGGCGCGCCGTGACCGACCATA
TAAATACGTTGAGAATGTTATTCTTCCTCGTAGTTGAAGTGGCTTCATAATTTCAGAACTCAATAGATAA
ACTAGGATGTTTTAAAGCAATTAATGCTCACAAGTAAGGAGCGACTCTCTTGCTTTTCGAATACTAAAAG
TATCGTCCCAACCCAGAAAAAAAGACCTCTTAACTGCAAAATAAACTCTATATATTTCTTCTAAAACAGT
TTCAGGTTGGATAGTATCGCATTCTCATCACTTCTAACTAGTAGGCCATGAGATATATTAACGTTTACTT
GAGTTCTAAGTTCTCCGAATTAGATGCACAGCACAAACAAGATTAGGTTTCACTTGGTACAAAATACGAA
CAGAGTTTAAGGTCGTAATTTCATTTCGTTATTGATCCCCACAATCTATTCTTATCACAGTCATCAGATA
GTCGCGAAAAAGCATGCAGAAAAGGGGGTCGTCCCTATCTAAGTTGTAGCATTACAACAAATATGAC
